>Addgene plasmid #34413 | KHBD00287 | depositor partial sequence | sequence record 40980 | KHBD00287 sequence 2028 bps
ATGCTGCCGCAGCAGTACTGCCTAAGGTGGAAGTACCACCATAGCAATCTGCAGACCATGTTCTCCCAGC
TGCTGGATCGCGGTTGCTTCTGCGACGTGACCCTGGCCTGCGAGGGTCAGCTCATCCGCGCCCATCGCGT
CGTCCTGTGCGCCTGCAGCACCTTCTTCGACGCCGTGCTCTCCAACTACGCCAGTGAACGTGATCCGATC
ATCATCATGAAGGACGTTACCTTTGCGGAGGTCAAATGCCTCATCGAGTTCATGTACAAGGGCGAGATCA
ACGTGGAGCATTCCAGCCTTCCCTCGCTGCTGAAGACCGCCGATGACCTGAAGATCAAGGGCCTGGCCGA
GGTGACCTGGCGCGATGACGAAGACGGACCGCCGCCACCAATGGCCGCCGCCGAGTTTCACTCACCGCCG
CGCAGCTTGGCAGAGAGTTACGCCCAGGACCTAATCCTTCAGCATCAGCAACAGCAACAGCAGGGCCCAG
CTGCTCCACCCTTGAATTTGCACAGCTCTGCTGCGCTCTTGGAGAGAGATCGAGAACGGGAAAGGGAACG
TGACCGGGAGCGTCTCTCGCCGGGGATGGAGGGTGTACTGGGTCGCATGCCCGTGATGACGCCGCTGACT
GGCGCATCGGGTTCGGCAGGAGTGGGTTCGGTATCCGGTGGCACATCGCTCGAGGGCGTCGCTCCCGTGG
AGCACTTTCTGGGTCCCAAACGCAAGCGTGGTCGTCCGCCGCTAGACGATGCCTATGATGTTTTCAATGT
ACGCAAGCTGGCCCAGTATGCCGCCAATCTGGAGCCCGCCCAGCGTGCCTACTTGGAGACGGCGCGTCAC
TTTACGGAGGAGCCGCCACTGGCCGCCCATGCCGCCTCGATGGCCTCCCCACCCGCCGCCTGCCCGCCGA
AACAGCGCCAGCGTCTACGTCACCAGCAGCAGCAGCAGCAACAGCTGCTACAGTCGGAGAGCAGTGACCA
GGAGCAGCCGGCTGCTGGCCAGGATTGGTCCAATTTGGAGCCAAATGGCAGTGCCACGCCCAAACTGCTC
AGCGATGGCGATGCTAACAAGCAGGAAACGGAGGGCGGTGATGAATCGCTACCGGCAGTGCTAACCACCG
CCAGCAGCAGCGGCACCAAAAAGCTGGAAAAGATAGGCGAGCGTCGCGAACGCCATGGCAAATTACGTCA
TGCTCGTCGCCTTTATGAGAAGTCTGGAGAGGATGAGGTTGATCCGCCCAAGGAGGAGCCCGATGAGCTG
CCGCAACCGGTGGAAGAGATCGAGAACGAGCATCTGGTGGCAAATAGGGCAGAGTCGCCGCGTCCTACGG
TCGTCATACCAGCTAGTTTTGCCTGCAAATACGAGGGAGGCGTGACTGCCGCAGGCGGTGGCTCCGGTTC
TGGAACTGGATCCGGATCGCTTGGATCCTCCTACTTGATCAACGAACATGGCATGCTGATGGCCCACGAA
TTTGCACCGAATGTGGCCAGTGCCGCCGCCACCGCAGCTGTGGCCGTTGCAGCAGCCGCCGCTGCAGTGG
CAAATGCCTCAGCCGGAAACGGAAACGGTGGTCAGGATGTAAGTGGCAGTGGAACCGGTGCCGCCGCCGA
CTATCCCGACATCAAGCTGGAGGACTACGATGCCGCCGAACTGCGACTGACCAACGAGGAGCTGTCGCAG
TGGCAGGACGTCATCAAGATGGACGACTACCTGGCTAAGGGGCGGCGTCCACAGTTCTGGGAAGAGCCAT
TCACCAAGCGCGTGTTGGACGCCATTAAAAACAAAAGACTCGAGATGAAGAAGGCCGCCAGAATTCTGGG
CGTCTCCTATGGCACTCTGTATGGGCGTTACCGCGAGGTCTATGGCTGCCTTAAGCATCCTTACAGTGGC
ACCGCCTTCCGGAACTCTGGATCCACCTCGACCAGTCAGATGGGAGTTCAGCCTCGCTTCGACTTGGGAT
TCCGCAACGGGGGCGTCCTTCCAGCTCAGCTGGTCCAAACCAATCCCTACTTGCAGAGCTGGGCAAGC
