>Addgene plasmid #34413 | KHBD00287 | addgene partial sequence | sequence record 42146 | M13-Rev 5'-CAGGAAACAGCTATGACC-3'
TGATTTTATTTTGACTGATAGTGACCTGTTCGTTGCAACAAATTGATAAGCAATGCTTTCTTATAATGCC
AACTTTGTACAAGAAAGTTGGCAAGCTTGCCCAGCTCTGCAAGTAGGGATTGGTTTGGACCAGCTGAGCT
GGAAGGACGCCCCCGTTGCGGAATCCCAAGTCGAAGCGAGGCTGAACTCCCATCTGACTGGTCGAGGTGG
ATCCAGAGTTCCGGAAGGCGGTGCCACTGTAAGGATGCTTAAGGCAGCCATAGACCTCGCGGTAACGCCC
ATACAGAGTGCCATAGGAGACGCCCAGAATTCTGGCGGCCTTCTTCATCTCGAGTCTTTTGTTTTTAATG
GCGTCCAACACGCGCTTGGTGAATGGCTCTTCCCAGAACTGTGGACGCCGCCCCTTAGCCAGGTAGTCGT
CCATCTTGATGACGTCCTGCCACTGCGACAGCTCCTCGTTGGTCAGTCGCAGTTCGGCGGCATCGTAGTC
CTCCAGCTTGATGTCGGGATAGTCGGCGGCGGCACCGGTTCCACTGCCACTTACATCCTGACCACCGTTT
CCGTTTCCGGCTGAGGCATTTGCCACTGCAGCGGCGGCTGCTGCAACGGCCACAGCTGCGGTGGCGGCGG
CACTGGCCACATTCGGTGCAAATTCGTGGGCCATCAGCATGCCATGTTCGTTGATCAAGTAGGAGGATCC
AAGCGATCCGGATCCAGTTC
