[The description below was written by a language model from this plasmid's Addgene catalogue record.]
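Description:
KHBD00287 is a Gateway entry-type clone built in the pDONR221 donor vector backbone, carrying the open reading frame of the Drosophila melanogaster gene CG3726 (FBgn0029824). The insert is recorded as 2028 bp in a backbone of about 2.5 kb once the donor cassette has been replaced. The plasmid is maintained in E. coli as a high-copy construct under kanamycin selection. No feature table is provided, so the individual elements are not itemised. As a general matter, recombining a PCR product into pDONR221 by a BP reaction yields an insert flanked by attL sites, and the M13 forward and reverse primer sites listed for sequencing lie on either side of the cloning region.

The vector is a shuttle for the coding sequence rather than an expression construct. The record lists no promoter, tag or reporter, and pDONR221 is not designed to drive expression of its insert. The depositor notes that ORFs in this collection were cloned open-ended, without a stop codon. After LR recombination into a suitable destination vector, the CG3726 coding sequence can therefore be read through into a C-terminal fusion partner, and it is equally usable with N-terminal fusions provided the destination vector supplies a stop codon downstream.

The associated publication describes automated screening of protein-DNA interactions at Drosophila regulatory elements. This indicates that the clone belongs to a larger ORF resource assembled for transfer into assay vectors for such screens. The record does not state which destination vectors were used or what function is attributed to CG3726.
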