Addgene plasmid #34413: KHBD00287
Depositing lab: Bart Deplancke. Depositing organization: Swiss Federal Institute of Technology (EPFL). Publication: Automated protein-DNA interaction screening of Drosophila regulatory elements. Korneel Hens, Jean-Daniel Feuz, Alina Isakova, Antonina Lagovitina, Andreas Massouras, Julien Bryois, Patrick Callaerts, Susan E. Celniker, Bart Deplancke. Nat Methods. 2011 Oct 30;8(12):1065-70. 10.1038/nmeth.1763 PubMed 22037703.
Backbone
  Vector backbone: pDONR221
  Backbone manufacturer: Invitrogen
  Backbone size w/o insert (bp): 2536
  Vector type: Gateway Donor Vector
Growth in bacteria
  Bacterial resistance: Kanamycin, 50 μg/mL
  Growth temperature: 37°C
  Growth strain: DH5alpha
  Copy number: High Copy
Gene/Insert
  Gene/Insert name: CG3726 (alt names: FBgn0029824; CG3726)
  Species: D. melanogaster (fly)
  Insert size (bp): 2028
  Entrez Gene: CG3726 (a.k.a. Dmel_CG3726, Dmel\CG3726)
  Cloning method: Gateway Cloning
  Sequencing primers: 5′ M13F; 3′ M13R
Terms and licenses: Academic/Nonprofit Terms; Industry Terms: Not Available to Industry
Depositor comments: Please note that the ORFs in this collection were cloned open-ended (without a stop codon).
How to cite: KHBD00287 was a gift from Bart Deplancke (Addgene plasmid # 34413 ; http://n2t.net/addgene:34413 ; RRID:Addgene_34413)
